Addgene plasmid #75130: MSCV-miR30_shBrd9_1116-PGK-NeoR-IRES-GFP
Purpose: Retroviral expression plasmid encoding shBrd9_1116 (targeting murine Brd9)
Depositing lab: Christopher Vakoc. Depositing organization: Cold Spring Harbor Laboratory. Publication: Sensitivity and engineered resistance of myeloid leukemia cells to BRD9 inhibition. Hohmann AF, Martin LJ, Minder JL, Roe JS, Shi J, Steurer S, Bader G, McConnell D, Pearson M, Gerstberger T, Gottschamel T, Thompson D, Suzuki Y, Koegl M, Vakoc CR. Nat Chem Biol. 2016 Jul 4. doi: 10.1038/nchembio.2115. PubMed 27376689.
Backbone
  Vector backbone: MSCV-miR30-shRNA-PGK-NeoR-IRES-GFP
  Vector type: Retroviral
  Selectable markers: Neomycin (select with G418)
Growth in bacteria
  Bacterial resistance: Ampicillin, 100 μg/mL
  Growth temperature: 37°C
  Growth strain: NEB Stable
  Copy number: Unknown
Gene/Insert
  Gene/Insert name: shBrd9_1116
  gRNA/shRNA sequence: TTTATTTCTTCTTTCATCTTTG
  Species: M. musculus (mouse)
  Cloning method: Restriction Enzyme; 5′ cloning site Xho1 (not destroyed); 3′ cloning site EcoR1 (unknown if destroyed)
  Sequencing primers: 5′ TGT TTG AAT GAG GCT TCA GTA C; 3′ -
Terms and licenses: Academic/Nonprofit Terms; Industry Terms: Not Available to Industry
How to cite: MSCV-miR30_shBrd9_1116-PGK-NeoR-IRES-GFP was a gift from Christopher Vakoc (Addgene plasmid # 75130 ; http://n2t.net/addgene:75130 ; RRID:Addgene_75130)
