[The description below was written by a language model from this plasmid's Addgene catalogue record.]
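Description:
MSCV-miR30_shBrd9_1116-PGK-NeoR-IRES-GFP is a retroviral shRNA expression plasmid built on a murine stem cell virus (MSCV) backbone and designed to knock down mouse Brd9. It is propagated in bacteria under ampicillin selection; the copy number is recorded as unknown and the origin of replication is not stated. No feature table accompanies the record, so the layout described here is inferred from the construct and backbone names and the catalogue fields rather than from annotated sequence.

The payload is a short hairpin RNA, shBrd9_1116, directed against murine Brd9 and embedded in a miR30 microRNA scaffold. In this type of design the hairpin is flanked by miR-30 sequences, so it is transcribed as part of a longer Pol II transcript and processed by the endogenous microRNA machinery into a mature guide strand. In MSCV vectors of this arrangement transcription is typically driven by the viral LTR, although the record does not state the promoter explicitly. The hairpin was inserted by restriction cloning between XhoI and EcoRI sites, which allows different shRNAs to be exchanged in the same backbone. Downstream, a PGK promoter drives a bicistronic marker cassette in which a neomycin resistance gene is linked by an IRES to GFP. Transduced mammalian cells can therefore be selected with G418 and also tracked or sorted by fluorescence.

The plasmid is used to produce retrovirus for stable delivery of the Brd9 shRNA into mouse cells. The associated study concerns the sensitivity of myeloid leukemia cells to BRD9 inhibition, which suggests its use for loss-of-function analysis of Brd9 in that setting.
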