>Addgene plasmid #75130 | MSCV-miR30_shBrd9_1116-PGK-NeoR-IRES-GFP | depositor partial sequence | sequence record 142077 | shRNA
TGCTGTTGACAGTGAGCGAAAAGATGAAAGAAGAAATAAATAGTGAAGCCACAGATGTATTTATTTCTTC
TTTCATCTTTGTGCCTACTGCCTCGGA
