>Addgene plasmid #75130 | MSCV-miR30_shBrd9_1116-PGK-NeoR-IRES-GFP | addgene partial sequence | sequence record 147818 | pLXSN5 5'-CCCTTGAACCTCCTCGTTCGACC-3'
AGCCCTCACTCCTTCTCTAGGCGCCGGAATTAGATCTCTCGACTAGGGATAACAGGGTAATTGTTTGAAT
GAGGCTTCAGTACTTTACAGAATCGTTGCCTGCACATCTTGGAAACACTTGCTGGGATTACTTCTTCAGG
TTAACCCAACAGAAGGCTCGAGAAGGTATATTGCTGTTGACAGTGAGCGAAAAGATGAAAGAAGAAATAA
ATAGTGAAGCCACAGATGTATTTATTTCTTCTTTCATCTTTGTGCCTACTGCCTCGGAATTCAAGGGGCT
ACTTTAGGAGCAATTATCTTGTTTACTAAAACTGAATACCTTGCTATCTCTTTGATACATTTTTACAAAG
CTGAATTAAAATGGTATAAATTAAATCACTTTTTTCAATTGACGCGTGATCTAATTCTACCGGGTAGGGG
AGGCGCTTTTCCCAAGGCAGTCTGGAGCATGCGCTTTAGCAGCCCCGCTGGGCACTTGGCGCTACACAAG
TGGCCTCTGGCCTCGCACACATTCCACATCCACCGGTAGGCGCCAACCGGCTCCGTTCTTTGGTGGCCCC
TTCGCGCCACCTTCTACTCCTCCCCTAGTCAGGAAGTTCCCCCCCGCCCCGCAGCTCGCGTCGTGCAGGA
CGTGACAAATGGAAGTAGCACGTCTCACTAGTCTCGTGCAGATGGACAGCACCGCTGAGCAATGGAAGCG
GGTAGGCCTTTGGGGCAGCGGCCAATAGCAGCTTTGCTCCTTCGCTTTCTGGGCTCAGAGGCTGGGAAGG
GGTGGGTCCGGGGGCGGGCTCAGGGGCGGGCTCAGGGGCGGGGCGGGCGCCCGAAGGTCCTCCGGAGGCC
CGGCATTCTGCACGCTTCAAAAGCGCACGTCTGCCGCGCTGTTCTCCTCTTCCTCATCTCCGGGCCTTTC
GACCTGCAGCCAATATGGGATCGGCCATTGAACAAGATGGATTGCACGCAGGTTCTCCGGCCGCTTGGG
