>Addgene plasmid #75130 | MSCV-miR30_shBrd9_1116-PGK-NeoR-IRES-GFP | addgene partial sequence | sequence record 147820 | IRES-F 5'-TGGCTCTCCTCAAGCGTATT-3'
GTATGGGATCTGATCTGGGGCCTCGGTGCACATGCTTTACATGTGTTTAGTCGAGGTTAAAAAAACGTCT
AGGCCCCCCGAACCACGGGGACGTGGTTTTCCTTTGAAAAACACGATGATAATATGGCCACAACCATGGT
GAGCAAGGGCGAGGAGCTGTTCACCGGGGTGGTGCCCATCCTGGTCGAGCTGGACGGCGACGTAAACGGC
CACAAGTTCAGCGTGTCTGGCGAGGGCGAGGGCGATGCCACCTACGGCAAGCTGACCCTGAAGTTCATCT
GCACCACCGGCAAGCTGCCCGTGCCCTGGCCCACCCTCGTGACCACCCTGACCTACGGCGTGCAGTGCTT
CAGCCGCTACCCCGACCACATGAAGCAGCACGACTTCTTCAAGTCCGCCATGCCCGAAGGCTACGTCCAG
GAGCGCACCATCTTCTTCAAGGACGACGGCAACTACAAGACCCGCGCCGAGGTGAAGTTCGAGGGCGACA
CCCTGGTGAACCGCATCGAGCTGAAGGGCATCGACTTCAAGGAGGACGGCAACATCCTGGGGCACAAGCT
GGAGTACAACTACAACAGCCACAACGTCTATATCATGGCCGACAAGCAGAAGAACGGCATCAAGGCGAAC
TTCAAGATCCGCCACAACATCGAGGACGGCAGCGTGCAGCTCGCCGACCACTACCAGCAGAACACCCCCA
TCGGCGACGGCCCCGTGCTGCTGCCCGACAACCACTACCTGAGCACCCAGTCCGCCCTGAGCAAAGACCC
CAACGAGAAGCGCGATCACATGGTCCTGCTGGAGTTCGTGACCGCCGCCGGGATCACTCTCGGCATGGAC
GAGCTGTACAAGTAATGAATTAATTAAGAATTATCAAGGCTTATCGATACCGTCGACCTGCAGCCAAGCT
TATCGATAAA
